>Addgene plasmid #190206 | pPOTv7-blast-sfCherry2(1-10) | addgene full sequence | sequence record 374763 | Addgene NGS Result
GGGCGAATTGGGCCCGTATAATGCAGACCTGCTGCAAGCTAGGGGCACAGCAAGGTCTTCTGAAATTCAT
GTTTTTTTTTTTTTTACTCTGCATTGCAGTCTCCGCTCTTATTTAGTTTTGCTTTACGTAAGGTCTCGTT
GCTGCCATAAAATAAGCTCTAGTGGAATTCATGCCTTTGTCTCAAGAAGAATCCACCCTCATTGAAAGAG
CAACGGCTACAATCAACAGCATCCCCATCTCTGAAGACTACAGCGTCGCCAGCGCAGCTCTCTCTAGCGA
CGGCCGCATCTTCACTGGTGTCAATGTATATCATTTTACTGGGGGACCTTGTGCAGAACTCGTGGTGCTG
GGCACTGCTGCTGCTGCGGCAGCTGGCAACCTGACTTGTATCGTCGCGATCGGAAATGAGAACAGGGGCA
TCTTGAGCCCCTGCGGACGGTGCCGACAGGTGCTTCTCGACCTGCATCCTGGGATCAAAGCCATAGTGAA
GGACAGTGATGGACAGCCGACGGCAGTTGGGATTCGTGAATTGCTGCCCTCTGGTTATGTGTGGGAGGGC
TAACCATGGTGCCCATTTAGTTGGCCTTTCCCTTGTCTCGTGTCTTTTCCGTGGAAAGGTTCCCGGAGTA
ATCTGATGGCACAGCAGGGAGGTGCGCCTGCAGGTTGGTTAGGAAGGGGGGATGATGTAAAAGAAGAAAA
TGGGGGGATTCGAGCCCCACGCGTTGCTCAAGCTGTGTAGCGCAGGCGTTTCCTTACATATTTCTCTAAC
AGGCACGGAAGCCTAACAAATACACTTGGCTTATTTTTTTGCCCCCTCATGTCTTGTACAAATATTTGCG
ATAGCTTAGCTATCAGCCACATTAATCAAACAAGTATACCAACAAGCCCGAAAACAGAAACTCAACTGCA
ACGGGTACCTATGGGTTCTGGTAGTGGTTCCGGTTCCGGTTCTAAGCTTGAAGAAGATAACATGGCCATT
ATCAAGGAATTTATGCGCTTCAAAGTTCACATGGAAGGTAGTGTCAATGGTCACGAGTTCGAGATAGAGG
GAGAGGGCGAGGGGCACCCTTACGAAGGTACACAGACCGCTAAACTCAAAGTTACCAAAGGTGGGCCTCT
TCCCTTTGCCTGGGATATTCTTAGTCCACAATTTATGTATGGTAGTAAAGCCTATGTGAAGCATCCAGCT
GATATCCCTGATTACCTCAAACTATCGTTTCCAGAAGGCTTCACCTGGGAACGTGTTATGAATTTTGAGG
ATGGAGGAGTAGTAACAGTGACACAAGACTCATCGTTGCAAGACGGACAATTCATCTACAAAGTGAAATT
ATTAGGCATTAACTTTCCGTCGGACGGACCGGTTATGCAAAAAAAGACAATGGGATGGGAAGCGTCTACG
GAACGGATGTACCCTGAGGATGGTGCACTTAAAGGTGAGATTAATCAGCGGTTGAAGCTGAAGGATGGTG
GACACTATGACGCCGAAGTGAAAACGACTTACAAGGCAAAAAAACCGGTTCAGCTTCCAGGCGCGTATAA
CGTGGACATAAAACTAGATATCACATCGCATAACGAGGATGGATCCGGATCAGGATCTGGATCAGGATCG
GGTAGTTAAGAGCTCCGCTGCGCTTAAATGTCTTTCATTATAATCAATGTATAACCTTTATGTAGTATTT
CAATCTATGCCGCTGTGTACGTGCACTGCGGTGCCTATCCTTCGGCATTAGAGAGTCACTGTTTGTGTAG
ATCGTAGCTGCATGTCTGACATCTGGTTCATTAGTGCCGTTTTGAGTCTGCACTGTTGTGCAACTTGATA
TTCATCACTGCACACCAACCGTGTGTTTCCTCCTTTGGGTGCACCCTTTAATCCTTGTCTTCTCCTTTTT
TGTCTCTTTCCCCCTCGAAAAGGTGTCAAACTACTGCCGCATAAACTACGGTTATCCCAAATTTAAGAGA
AAGCAATAAAGCATCAGCTAGCATGCCTTTGTCTCAAGAAGAATCCACCCTCATTGAAAGAGCAACGGCT
ACAATCAACAGCATCCCCATCTCTGAAGACTACAGCGTCGCCAGCGCAGCTCTCTCTAGCGACGGCCGCA
TCTTCACTGGTGTCAATGTATATCATTTTACTGGGGGACCTTGTGCAGAACTCGTGGTGCTGGGCACTGC
TGCTGCTGCGGCAGCTGGCAACCTGACTTGTATCGTCGCGATCGGAAATGAGAACAGGGGCATCTTGAGC
CCCTGCGGACGGTGCCGACAGGTGCTTCTCGATCTGCATCCTGGGATCAAAGCCATAGTGAAGGACAGTG
ATGGACAGCCGACGGCAGTTGGGATTCGTGAATTGCTGCCCTCTGGTTATGTGTGGGAGGGCTAACTCGA
GTGCCCATTTAGTTGGCTTTTCCCTTGTCTCGTGTCTTTTCCGTGGAAAGGTTCCCGGAGTAATCTGATG
GCACAGCAGGGAGGTGCGCCTGCAGGTTGGTTAGGAAGGGGGGATGATGTAAAAGAAGAAAATGGGGGGA
TTCGAGCCCCGCACAGGTCTCTCAAATTGGATGCATAGCTTGAGTATTCTATAGTGTCACCTAAATAGCT
TGGCGTAATCATGGTCATAGCTGTTTCCTGTGTGAAATTGTTATCCGCTCACAATTCCACACAACATACG
AGCCGGAAGCATAAAGTGTAAAGCCTGGGGTGCCTAATGAGTGAGCTAACTCACATTAATTGCGTTGCGC
TCACTGCCCGCTTTCCAGTCGGGAAACCTGTCGTGCCAGCTGCATTAATGAATCGGCCAACGCGCGGGGA
GAGGCGGTTTGCGTATTGGGCGCTCTTCCGCTTCCTCGCTCACTGACTCGCTGCGCTCGGTCGTTCGGCT
GCGGCGAGCGGTATCAGCTCACTCAAAGGCGGTAATACGGTTATCCACAGAATCAGGGGATAACGCAGGA
AAGAACATGTGAGCAAAAGGCCAGCAAAAGGCCAGGAACCGTAAAAAGGCCGCGTTGCTGGCGTTTTTCC
ATAGGCTCCGCCCCCCTGACGAGCATCACAAAAATCGACGCTCAAGTCAGAGGTGGCGAAACCCGACAGG
ACTATAAAGATACCAGGCGTTTCCCCCTGGAAGCTCCCTCGTGCGCTCTCCTGTTCCGACCCTGCCGCTT
ACCGGATACCTGTCCGCCTTTCTCCCTTCGGGAAGCGTGGCGCTTTCTCATAGCTCACGCTGTAGGTATC
TCAGTTCGGTGTAGGTCGTTCGCTCCAAGCTGGGCTGTGTGCACGAACCCCCCGTTCAGCCCGACCGCTG
CGCCTTATCCGGTAACTATCGTCTTGAGTCCAACCCGGTAAGACACGACTTATCGCCACTGGCAGCAGCC
ACTGGTAACAGGATTAGCAGAGCGAGGTATGTAGGCGGTGCTACAGAGTTCTTGAAGTGGTGGCCTAACT
ACGGCTACACTAGAAGAACAGTATTTGGTATCTGCGCTCTGCTGAAGCCAGTTACCTTCGGAAAAAGAGT
TGGTAGCTCTTGATCCGGCAAACAAACCACCGCTGGTAGCGGTGGTTTTTTTGTTTGCAAGCAGCAGATT
ACGCGCAGAAAAAAAGGATCTCAAGAAGATCCTTTGATCTTTTCTACGGGGTCTGACGCTCAGTGGAACG
AAAACTCACGTTAAGGGATTTTGGTCATGAGATTATCAAAAAGGATCTTCACCTAGATCCTTTTAAATTA
AAAATGAAGTTTTAAATCAATCTAAAGTATATATGAGTAAACTTGGTCTGACAGTTACCAATGCTTAATC
AGTGAGGCACCTATCTCAGCGATCTGTCTATTTCGTTCATCCATAGTTGCCTGACTCCCCGTCGTGTAGA
TAATTACGATACGGGAGGGCTTACCATCTGGCCCCAGTGCTGCAATGATACCGCGAGACCCACGCTCACC
GGCTCCAGATTTATCAGCAATAAACCAGCCAGCCGGAAGGGCCGAGCGCAGAAGTGGTCCTGCAACTTTA
TCCGCCTCCATCCAGTCTATTAATTGTTGCCGGGAAGCTAGAGTAAGTAGTTCGCCAGTTAATAGTTTGC
GCAACGTTGTTGCCATTGCTACAGGCATCGTGGTGTCACGCTCGTCGTTTGGTATGGCTTCATTCAGCTC
CGGTTCCCAACGATCAAGGCGAGTTACATGATCCCCCATGTTGTGCAAAAAAGCGGTTAGCTCCTTCGGT
CCTCCGATCGTTGTCAGAAGTAAGTTGGCCGCAGTGTTATCACTCATGGTTATGGCAGCACTGCATAATT
CTCTTACTGTCATGCCATCCGTAAGATGCTTTTCTGTGACTGGTGAGTACTCAACCAAGTCATTCTGAGA
ATAGTGTATGCGGCGACCGAGTTGCTCTTGCCCGGCGTCAATACGGGATAATACCGCGCCACATAGCAGA
ACTTTAAAAGTGCTCATCATTGGAAAACGTTCTTCGGGGCGAAAACTCTCAAGGATCTTACCGCTGTTGA
GATCCAGTTCGATGTAACCCACTCGTGCACCCAACTGATCTTCAGCATCTTTTACTTTCACCAGCGTTTC
TGGGTGAGCAAAAACAGGAAGGCAAAATGCCGCAAAAAAGGGAATAAGGGCGACACGGAAATGTTGAATA
CTCATACTCTTCCTTTTTCAATATTATTGAAGCATTTATCAGGGTTATTGTCTCATGAGCGGATACATAT
TTGAATGTATTTAGAAAAATAAACAAATAGGGGTTCCGCGCACATTTCCCCGAAAAGTGCCACCTGATGC
GGTGTGAAATACCGCACAGATGCGTAAGGAGAAAATACCGCATCAGGAAATTGTAAGCGTTAATATTTTG
TTAAAATTCGCGTTAAATTTTTGTTAAATCAGCTCATTTTTTAACCAATAGGCCGAAATCGGCAAAATCC
CTTATAAATCAAAAGAATAGACCGAGATAGGGT
[37 nt withheld, positions 4934-4970]
AAAGAACGTGGACTCCAACGTCAAAGG
[49 nt withheld, positions 4998-5046]
T
[91 nt withheld, positions 5048-5138]
G
[98 nt withheld, positions 5140-5237]
ACTTAATGCGCCGCTACAGGGCGCGTCCATTCGCCATTCAGGCTGCGCAACTGTTGGGAAGGGCGATCGG
TGCGGGCCTCTTCGCTATTACGCCAGCTGGCGAAAGGGGGATGTGCTGCAAGGCGATTAAGTTGGGTAAC
GCCAGGGTTTTCCCAGTCACGACGTTGTAAAACGACGGCCAGTGAATTGTAATACGACTCACTATA
Features (pLannotate 1.2.2; 15 found; start..end, strand, type, name):
    171..560     +  CDS            bsd: BSD_ASPTE - Experimental evidence at protein level: Swiss-Prot protein existence level 1. Catalyzes the deamination of the cytosine moiety of the antibiotics blasticidin S, cytomycin and acetylblasticidin S. From Aspergillus terreus.
    960..1580    +  CDS            sfCherry2 (fragment): sfCherry2 is a basic (constitutively fluorescent) fluorescent protein published in 2017, derived from Discosoma sp.. It is reported to be a monomer.
   1983..2372    +  CDS            bsd: BSD_ASPTE - Experimental evidence at protein level: Swiss-Prot protein existence level 1. Catalyzes the deamination of the cytosine moiety of the antibiotics blasticidin S, cytomycin and acetylblasticidin S. From Aspergillus terreus.
   2568..2586    -  promoter       SP6 promoter: promoter for bacteriophage SP6 RNA polymerase
   2628..2644    -  protein_bind   lac operator: The lac repressor binds to the lac operator to inhibit transcription in E. coli. This inhibition can be relieved by adding lactose or isopropyl-β-D-thiogalactopyranoside (IPTG). lac repressor encoded by lacI
   2652..2682    -  promoter       lac promoter: promoter for the E. coli lac operon
   2697..2718    -  protein_bind   CAP binding site: CAP binding activates transcription in the presence of cAMP. E. coli catabolite activator protein
   2731..2823    -  CDS            lacI (fragment): lac repressor; lacI; The lac repressor binds to the lac operator to inhibit transcription in E. coli. This inhibition can be relieved by adding lactose or isopropyl-β-D-thiogalactopyranoside (IPTG).
   3006..3594    -  rep_origin     ori: high-copy-number ColE1/pMB1/pBR322/pUC origin of replication
   3765..4625    -  CDS            AmpR: β-lactamase; bla; confers resistance to ampicillin, carbenicillin, and related antibiotics
   4626..4730    -  promoter       AmpR promoter: bla
   4757..4807    +  misc_feature   bom (fragment): basis of mobility region from pBR322
   4808..5263    -  rep_origin     f1 ori (sequence partly withheld): f1 bacteriophage origin of replication; arrow indicates direction of (+) strand synthesis
   5267..5424    -  CDS            lacZα (fragment): LacZα fragment of β-galactosidase; lacZ fragment
   5427..2       +  promoter       T7 promoter (across the origin): promoter for bacteriophage T7 RNA polymerase
