[The description below was written by a language model from this plasmid's Addgene catalogue record and pLannotate feature annotations shown in this document.]
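Description:
pPOTv7-blast-sfCherry2(1-10) is a PCR-only tagging (pPOT) template plasmid for endogenous gene tagging in Trypanosoma brucei. It is not meant to be maintained or expressed as a plasmid in the parasite. Instead, it serves as a template from which tagging cassettes are amplified using long primers that add homology to the target locus, and the resulting PCR product integrates by homologous recombination. In E. coli it is a high-copy plasmid with a ColE1/pUC-type origin and β-lactamase (ampicillin resistance). The backbone also retains standard cloning-vector elements: an f1 origin, lacZα and lacI fragments, the lac promoter/operator, and flanking T7 and SP6 promoters.

The payload is a synthetic sfCherry2(1-10) coding sequence, annotated as a fragment of the monomeric Discosoma-derived red fluorescent protein and cloned between retained HindIII and BamHI sites. This is the large, non-fluorescent portion of a split sfCherry2 system, which in general becomes fluorescent only when complemented by the short eleventh β-strand supplied on another protein. The tag is flanked on each side by a copy of the blasticidin S deaminase gene (bsd, from Aspergillus terreus). This arrangement is consistent with the pPOT design, in which one template yields either an N-terminal (marker then tag) or a C-terminal (tag then marker) amplicon depending on the primers chosen. The promoter is recorded as "read through", meaning the cassette carries no dedicated promoter and expression depends on transcription of the tagged locus. The automated annotation does not identify the intergenic or UTR sequences between the tag and the marker copies. The plasmid belongs to a toolkit for protein localization and functional analysis in trypanosomatids.
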