Addgene plasmid #190206: pPOTv7-blast-sfCherry2(1-10)
Purpose: Trypanosoma brucei PCR only tagging (pPOT) vector for endogenous gene tagging
Depositing lab: Samuel Dean. Depositing organization: University of Warwick. Publication: A comprehensive toolkit for protein localization and functional analysis in trypanosomatids. Paterou A, Saez Conde J, Tyc J, Sunter JD, Vaughan S, Gull K, Dean S. Open Biol. 2025 Apr;15(4):240361. doi: 10.1098/rsob.240361. Epub 2025 Apr 2. PubMed 40169015.
Backbone
  Vector backbone: pPOT
  Vector type: Unspecified
Growth in bacteria
  Bacterial resistance: Ampicillin, 100 μg/mL
  Growth temperature: 37°C
  Growth strain: NEB Stable
  Copy number: High Copy
Gene/Insert
  Gene/Insert name: sfCherry2(1-10)
  Species: Synthetic
  Promoter: read through
  Cloning method: Restriction Enzyme; 5′ cloning site HindIII (not destroyed); 3′ cloning site BamHI (not destroyed)
  Sequencing primers: 5′ cTATGGGTTCTGGTAGTG; 3′ cTTAACTACCCGATCCTG
Terms and licenses: Academic/Nonprofit Terms; Industry Terms: Not Available to Industry
Depositor comments: Please visit https://doi.org/10.1101/2023.04.21.537815 for bioRxiv preprint.
How to cite: pPOTv7-blast-sfCherry2(1-10) was a gift from Samuel Dean (Addgene plasmid # 190206 ; http://n2t.net/addgene:190206 ; RRID:Addgene_190206)
